>Addgene plasmid #101199 | pSHS207 - Bacterial expression plasmid for WT SpCas9 | depositor full sequence | sequence record 191916 | pSHS207 - Bacterial expression plasmid for WT SpCas9 sequence 10076 bps
TTCTTGAAGACGAAAGGGCCTCGTGATACGCCTATTTTTATAGGTTAATGTCATGATAATAATGGTTTCT
TAGACGTCAGGTGGCACTTTTCGGGGAAATGTGCGCGGAACCCCTATTTGTTTATTTTTCTAAATACATT
CAAATATGTATCCGCTCATGAGACAATAACCCTGATAAATGCTTCAATAACATTGAAAAAGGAAGAGTAT
GAGTATTCAACATTTCCGTGTCGCCCTTATTCCCTTTTTTGCGGCATTTTGCCTTCCTGTTTTTGCTCAC
CCAGAAACGCTGGTGAAAGTAAAAGATGCTGAAGATCAGTTGGGTGCACGAGTGGGTTACATCGAACTGG
ATCTCAACAGCGGTAAGATCCTTGAGAGTTTTCGCCCCGAAGAACGTTTTCCAATGATGAGCACTTTTAA
AGTTCTGCTATGTGGCGCGGTATTATCCCGTGTTGACGCCGGGCAAGAGCAACTCGGTCGCCGCATACAC
TATTCTCAGAATGACTTGGTTGAGTACTCACCAGTCACAGAAAAGCATCTTACGGATGGCATGACAGTAA
GAGAATTATGCAGTGCTGCCATAACCATGAGTGATAACACTGCGGCCAACTTACTTCTGACAACGATCGG
AGGACCGAAGGAGCTAACCGCTTTTTTGCACAACATGGGGGATCATGTAACTCGCCTTGATCGTTGGGAA
CCGGAGCTGAATGAAGCCATACCAAACGACGAGCGTGACACCACGATGCCTGCAGCAATGGCAACAACGT
TGCGCAAACTATTAACTGGCGAACTACTTACTCTAGCTTCCCGGCAACAATTAATAGACTGGATGGAGGC
GGATAAAGTTGCAGGACCACTTCTGCGCTCGGCCCTTCCGGCTGGCTGGTTTATTGCTGATAAATCTGGA
GCCGGTGAGCGTGGGTCTCGCGGTATCATTGCAGCACTGGGGCCAGATGGTAAGCCCTCCCGTATCGTAG
TTATCTACACGACGGGGAGTCAGGCAACTATGGATGAACGAAATAGACAGATCGCTGAGATAGGTGCCTC
ACTGATTAAGCATTGGTAACTGTCAGACCAAGTTTACTCATATATACTTTAGATTGATTTAAAACTTCAT
TTTTAATTTAAAAGGATCTAGGTGAAGATCCTTTTTGATAATCTCATGACCAAAATCCCTTAACGTGAGT
TTTCGTTCCACTGAGCGTCAGACCCCGTAGAAAAGATCAAAGGATCTTCTTGAGATCCTTTTTTTCTGCG
CGTAATCTGCTGCTTGCAAACAAAAAAACCACCGCTACCAGCGGTGGTTTGTTTGCCGGATCAAGAGCTA
CCAACTCTTTTTCCGAAGGTAACTGGCTTCAGCAGAGCGCAGATACCAAATACTGTCCTTCTAGTGTAGC
CGTAGTTAGGCCACCACTTCAAGAACTCTGTAGCACCGCCTACATACCTCGCTCTGCTAATCCTGTTACC
AGTGGCTGCTGCCAGTGGCGATAAGTCGTGTCTTACCGGGTTGGACTCAAGACGATAGTTACCGGATAAG
GCGCAGCGGTCGGGCTGAACGGGGGGTTCGTGCACACAGCCCAGCTTGGAGCGAACGACCTACACCGAAC
TGAGATACCTACAGCGTGAGCTATGAGAAAGCGCCACGCTTCCCGAAGGGAGAAAGGCGGACAGGTATCC
GGTAAGCGGCAGGGTCGGAACAGGAGAGCGCACGAGGGAGCTTCCAGGGGGAAACGCCTGGTATCTTTAT
AGTCCTGTCGGGTTTCGCCACCTCTGACTTGAGCGTCGATTTTTGTGATGCTCGTCAGGGGGGCGGAGCC
TATGGAAAAACGCCAGCAACGCGGCCTTTTTACGGTTCCTGGCCTTTTGCTGGCCTTTTGCTCACATGTT
CTTTCCTGCGTTATCCCCTGATTCTGTGGATAACCGTATTACCGCCTTTGAGTGAGCTGATACCGCTCGC
CGCAGCCGAACGACCGAGCGCAGCGAGTCAGTGAGCGAGGAAGCGGAAGAGCGCCTGATGCGGTATTTTC
TCCTTACGCATCTGTGCGGTATTTCACACCGCATATATGGTGCACTCTCAGTACAATCTGCTCTGATGCC
GCATAGTTAAGCCAGTATACACTCCGCTATCGCTACGTGACTGGGTCATGGCTGCGCCCCGACACCCGCC
AACACCCGCTGACGCGCCCTGACGGGCTTGTCTGCTCCCGGCATCCGCTTACAGACAAGCTGTGACCGTC
TCCGGGAGCTGCATGTGTCAGAGGTTTTCACCGTCATCACCGAAACGCGCGAGGCAGCTGCGGTAAAGCT
CATCAGCGTGGTCGTGAAGCGATTCACAGATGTCTGCCTGTTCATCCGCGTCCAGCTCGTTGAGTTTCTC
CAGAAGCGTTAATGTCTGGCTTCTGATAAAGCGGGCCATGTTAAGGGCGGTTTTTTCCTGTTTGGTCACT
GATGCCTCCGTGTAAGGGGGATTTCTGTTCATGGGGGTAATGATACCGATGAAACGAGAGAGGATGCTCA
CGATACGGGTTACTGATGATGAACATGCCCGGTTACTGGAACGTTGTGAGGGTAAACAACTGGCGGTATG
GATGCGGCGGGACCAGAGAAAAATCACTCAGGGTCAATGCCAGCGCTTCGTTAATACAGATGTAGGTGTT
CCACAGGGTAGCCAGCAGCATCCTGCGATGCAGATCCGGAACATAATGGTGCAGGGCGCTGACTTCCGCG
TTTCCAGACTTTACGAAACACGGAAACCGAAGACCATTCATGTTGTTGCTCAGGTCGCAGACGTTTTGCA
GCAGCAGTCGCTTCACGTTCGCTCGCGTATCGGTGATTCATTCTGCTAACCAGTAAGGCAACCCCGCCAG
CCTAGCCGGGTCCTCAACGACAGGAGCACGATCATGCGCACCCGTGGCCAGGACCCAACGCTGCCCGAGA
TGCGCCGCGTGCGGCTGCTGGAGATGGCGGACGCGATGGATATGTTCTGCCAAGGGTTGGTTTGCGCATT
CACAGTTCTCCGCAAGAATTGATTGGCTCCAATTCTTGGAGTGGTGAATCCGTTAGCGAGGTGCCGCCGG
CTTCCATTCAGGTCGAGGTGGCCCGGCTCCATGCACCGCGACGCAACGCGGGGAGGCAGACAAGGTATAG
GGCGGCGCCTACAATCCATGCCAACCCGTTCCATGTGCTCGCCGAGGCGGCATAAATCGCCGTGACGATC
AGCGGTCCAGTGATCGAAGTTAGGCTGGTAAGAGCCGCGAGCGATCCTTGAAGCTGTCCCTGATGGTCGT
CATCTACCTGCCTGGACAGCATGGCCTGCAACGCGGGCATCCCGATGCCGCCGGAAGCGAGAAGAATCAT
AATGGGGAAGGCCATCCAGCCTCGCGTCGCGAACGCCAGCAAGACGTAGCCCAGCGCGTCGGCCGCCATG
CCGGCGATAATGGCCTGCTTCTCGCCGAAACGTTTGGTGGCGGGACCAGTGACGAAGGCTTGAGCGAGGG
CGTGCAAGATTCCGAATACCGCAAGCGACAGGCCGATCATCGTCGCGCTCCAGCGAAAGCGGTCCTCGCC
GAAAATGACCCAGAGCGCTGCCGGCACCTGTCCTACGAGTTGCATGATAAAGAAGACAGTCATAAGTGCG
GCGACGATAGTCATGCCCCGCGCCCACCGGAAGGAGCTGACTGGGTTGAAGGCTCTCAAGGGCATCGGTC
GACGCTCTCCCTTATGCGACTCCTGCATTAGGAAGCAGCCCAGTAGTAGGTTGAGGCCGTTGAGCACCGC
CGCCGCAAGGAATGGTGCATGCAAGGAGATGGCGCCCAACAGTCCCCCGGCCACGGGGCCTGCCACCATA
CCCACGCCGAAACAAGCGCTCATGAGCCCGAAGTGGCGAGCCCGATCTTCCCCATCGGTGATGTCGGCGA
TATAGGCGCCAGCAACCGCACCTGTGGCGCCGGTGATGCCGGCCACGATGCGTCCGGCGTAGAGGATCGA
GATCTCGATCCCGCGAAATTAATACGACTCACTATAGGGAGACCACAACGGTTTCCCTCTAGTGCCGGCT
CCGGAGAGCTCTTTAATTAAGCGGCCGCCCTGCAGGACTCGAGTTCTAGAAATAATTTTGTTTAACTTTA
AGAAGGAGATATACATATGAAATCTTCTCACCATCACCATCACCATCACCATCACCATGGTTCTTCTATG
AAAATCGAAGAAGGTAAACTGGTAATCTGGATTAACGGCGATAAAGGCTATAACGGTCTCGCTGAAGTCG
GTAAGAAATTCGAGAAAGATACCGGAATTAAAGTCACCGTTGAGCATCCGGATAAACTGGAAGAGAAATT
CCCACAGGTTGCGGCAACTGGCGATGGCCCTGACATTATCTTCTGGGCACACGACCGCTTTGGTGGCTAC
GCTCAATCTGGCCTGTTGGCTGAAATCACCCCGGACAAAGCGTTCCAGGACAAGCTGTATCCGTTTACCT
GGGATGCCGTACGTTACAACGGCAAGCTGATTGCTTACCCGATCGCTGTTGAAGCGTTATCGCTGATTTA
TAACAAAGATCTGCTGCCGAACCCGCCAAAAACCTGGGAAGAGATCCCGGCGCTGGATAAAGAACTGAAA
GCGAAAGGTAAGAGCGCGCTGATGTTCAACCTGCAAGAACCGTACTTCACCTGGCCGCTGATTGCTGCTG
ACGGGGGTTATGCGTTCAAGTATGAAAACGGCAAGTACGACATTAAAGACGTGGGCGTGGATAACGCTGG
CGCGAAAGCGGGTCTGACCTTCCTGGTTGACCTGATTAAAAACAAACACATGAATGCAGACACCGATTAC
TCCATCGCAGAAGCTGCCTTTAATAAAGGCGAAACAGCGATGACCATCAACGGCCCGTGGGCATGGTCCA
ACATCGACACCAGCAAAGTGAATTATGGTGTAACGGTACTGCCGACCTTCAAGGGTCAACCATCCAAACC
GTTCGTTGGCGTGCTGAGCGCAGGTATTAACGCCGCCAGTCCGAACAAAGAGCTGGCAAAAGAGTTCCTC
GAAAACTATCTGCTGACTGATGAAGGTCTGGAAGCGGTTAATAAAGACAAACCGCTGGGTGCCGTAGCGC
TGAAGTCTTACGAGGAAGAGTTGGCGAAAGATCCACGTATTGCCGCCACTATGGAAAACGCCCAGAAAGG
TGAAATCATGCCGAACATCCCGCAGATGTCCGCTTTCTGGTATGCCGTGCGTACTGCGGTGATCAACGCC
GCCAGCGGTCGTCAGACTGTCGATGAAGCCCTGAAAGACGCGCAGACTAATTCGAGCTCGAACAACAACA
ACAATAACAATAACAACAACCTCGGGATCGAGGAAAACCTGTACTTCCAATCCAATGCAATGGATAAGAA
ATACTCAATAGGCTTAGATATCGGCACAAATAGCGTCGGATGGGCGGTGATCACTGATGAATATAAGGTT
CCGTCTAAAAAGTTCAAGGTTCTGGGAAATACAGACCGCCACAGTATCAAAAAAAATCTTATAGGGGCTC
TTTTATTTGACAGTGGAGAGACAGCGGAAGCGACTCGTCTCAAACGGACAGCTCGTAGAAGGTATACACG
TCGGAAGAATCGTATTTGTTATCTACAGGAGATTTTTTCAAATGAGATGGCGAAAGTAGATGATAGTTTC
TTTCATCGACTTGAAGAGTCTTTTTTGGTGGAAGAAGACAAGAAGCATGAACGTCATCCTATTTTTGGAA
ATATAGTAGATGAAGTTGCTTATCATGAGAAATATCCAACTATCTATCATCTGCGAAAAAAATTGGTAGA
TTCTACTGATAAAGCGGATTTGCGCTTAATCTATTTGGCCTTAGCGCATATGATTAAGTTTCGTGGTCAT
TTTTTGATTGAGGGAGATTTAAATCCTGATAATAGTGATGTGGACAAACTATTTATCCAGTTGGTACAAA
CCTACAATCAATTATTTGAAGAAAACCCTATTAACGCAAGTGGAGTAGATGCTAAAGCGATTCTTTCTGC
ACGATTGAGTAAATCAAGACGATTAGAAAATCTCATTGCTCAGCTCCCCGGTGAGAAGAAAAATGGCTTA
TTTGGGAATCTCATTGCTTTGTCATTGGGTTTGACCCCTAATTTTAAATCAAATTTTGATTTGGCAGAAG
ATGCTAAATTACAGCTTTCAAAAGATACTTACGATGATGATTTAGATAATTTATTGGCGCAAATTGGAGA
TCAATATGCTGATTTGTTTTTGGCAGCTAAGAATTTATCAGATGCTATTTTACTTTCAGATATCCTAAGA
GTAAATACTGAAATAACTAAGGCTCCCCTATCAGCTTCAATGATTAAACGCTACGATGAACATCATCAAG
ACTTGACTCTTTTAAAAGCTTTAGTTCGACAACAACTTCCAGAAAAGTATAAAGAAATCTTTTTTGATCA
ATCAAAAAACGGATATGCAGGTTATATTGATGGGGGAGCTAGCCAAGAAGAATTTTATAAATTTATCAAA
CCAATTTTAGAAAAAATGGATGGTACTGAGGAATTATTGGTGAAACTAAATCGTGAAGATTTGCTGCGCA
AGCAACGGACCTTTGACAACGGCTCTATTCCCCATCAAATTCACTTGGGTGAGCTGCATGCTATTTTGAG
AAGACAAGAAGACTTTTATCCATTTTTAAAAGACAATCGTGAGAAGATTGAAAAAATCTTGACTTTTCGA
ATTCCTTATTATGTTGGTCCATTGGCGCGTGGCAATAGTCGTTTTGCATGGATGACTCGGAAGTCTGAAG
AAACAATTACCCCATGGAATTTTGAAGAAGTTGTCGATAAAGGTGCTTCAGCTCAATCATTTATTGAACG
CATGACAAACTTTGATAAAAATCTTCCAAATGAAAAAGTACTACCAAAACATAGTTTGCTTTATGAGTAT
TTTACGGTTTATAACGAATTGACAAAGGTCAAATATGTTACTGAAGGAATGCGAAAACCAGCATTTCTTT
CAGGTGAACAGAAGAAAGCCATTGTTGATTTACTCTTCAAAACAAATCGAAAAGTAACCGTTAAGCAATT
AAAAGAAGATTATTTCAAAAAAATAGAATGTTTTGATAGTGTTGAAATTTCAGGAGTTGAAGATAGATTT
AATGCTTCATTAGGTACCTACCATGATTTGCTAAAAATTATTAAAGATAAAGATTTTTTGGATAATGAAG
AAAATGAAGATATCTTAGAGGATATTGTTTTAACATTGACCTTATTTGAAGATAGGGAGATGATTGAGGA
AAGACTTAAAACATATGCTCACCTCTTTGATGATAAGGTGATGAAACAGCTTAAACGTCGCCGTTATACT
GGTTGGGGACGTTTGTCTCGAAAATTGATTAATGGTATTAGGGATAAGCAATCTGGCAAAACAATATTAG
ATTTTTTGAAATCAGATGGTTTTGCCAATCGCAATTTTATGCAGCTGATCCATGATGATAGTTTGACATT
TAAAGAAGACATTCAAAAAGCACAAGTGTCTGGACAAGGCGATAGTTTACATGAACATATTGCAAATTTA
GCTGGTAGCCCTGCTATTAAAAAAGGTATTTTACAGACTGTAAAAGTTGTTGATGAATTGGTCAAAGTAA
TGGGGCGGCATAAGCCAGAAAATATCGTTATTGAAATGGCACGTGAAAATCAGACAACTCAAAAGGGCCA
GAAAAATTCGCGAGAGCGTATGAAACGAATCGAAGAAGGTATCAAAGAATTAGGAAGTCAGATTCTTAAA
GAGCATCCTGTTGAAAATACTCAATTGCAAAATGAAAAGCTCTATCTCTATTATCTCCAAAATGGAAGAG
ACATGTATGTGGACCAAGAATTAGATATTAATCGTTTAAGTGATTATGATGTCGATCACATTGTTCCACA
AAGTTTCCTTAAAGACGATTCAATAGACAATAAGGTCTTAACGCGTTCTGATAAAAATCGTGGTAAATCG
GATAACGTTCCAAGTGAAGAAGTAGTCAAAAAGATGAAAAACTATTGGAGACAACTTCTAAACGCCAAGT
TAATCACTCAACGTAAGTTTGATAATTTAACGAAAGCTGAACGTGGAGGTTTGAGTGAACTTGATAAAGC
TGGTTTTATCAAACGCCAATTGGTTGAAACTCGCCAAATCACTAAGCATGTGGCACAAATTTTGGATAGT
CGCATGAATACTAAATACGATGAAAATGATAAACTTATTCGAGAGGTTAAAGTGATTACCTTAAAATCTA
AATTAGTTTCTGACTTCCGAAAAGATTTCCAATTCTATAAAGTACGTGAGATTAACAATTACCATCATGC
CCATGATGCGTATCTAAATGCCGTCGTTGGAACTGCTTTGATTAAGAAATATCCAAAACTTGAATCGGAG
TTTGTCTATGGTGATTATAAAGTTTATGATGTTCGTAAAATGATTGCTAAGTCTGAGCAAGAAATAGGCA
AAGCAACCGCAAAATATTTCTTTTACTCTAATATCATGAACTTCTTCAAAACAGAAATTACACTTGCAAA
TGGAGAGATTCGCAAACGCCCTCTAATCGAAACTAATGGGGAAACTGGAGAAATTGTCTGGGATAAAGGG
CGAGATTTTGCCACAGTGCGCAAAGTATTGTCCATGCCCCAAGTCAATATTGTCAAGAAAACAGAAGTAC
AGACAGGCGGATTCTCCAAGGAGTCAATTTTACCAAAAAGAAATTCGGACAAGCTTATTGCTCGTAAAAA
AGACTGGGATCCAAAAAAATATGGTGGTTTTGATAGTCCAACGGTAGCTTATTCAGTCCTAGTGGTTGCT
AAGGTGGAAAAAGGGAAATCGAAGAAGTTAAAATCCGTTAAAGAGTTACTAGGGATCACAATTATGGAAA
GAAGTTCCTTTGAAAAAAATCCGATTGACTTTTTAGAAGCTAAAGGATATAAGGAAGTTAAAAAAGACTT
AATCATTAAACTACCTAAATATAGTCTTTTTGAGTTAGAAAACGGTCGTAAACGGATGCTGGCTAGTGCC
GGAGAATTACAAAAAGGAAATGAGCTGGCTCTGCCAAGCAAATATGTGAATTTTTTATATTTAGCTAGTC
ATTATGAAAAGTTGAAGGGTAGTCCAGAAGATAACGAACAAAAACAATTGTTTGTGGAGCAGCATAAGCA
TTATTTAGATGAGATTATTGAGCAAATCAGTGAATTTTCTAAGCGTGTTATTTTAGCAGATGCCAATTTA
GATAAAGTTCTTAGTGCATATAACAAACATAGAGACAAACCAATACGTGAACAAGCAGAAAATATTATTC
ATTTATTTACGTTGACGAATCTTGGAGCTCCCGCTGCTTTTAAATATTTTGATACAACAATTGATCGTAA
ACGATATACGTCTACAAAAGAAGTTTTAGATGCCACTCTTATCCATCAATCCATCACTGGTCTTTATGAA
ACACGCATTGATTTGAGTCAGCTAGGAGGTGACTAATAACATTGGAAGTGGATAACGGATCCGCGATCGC
GGCGCGCCACCTGGTGGCCGGCCGGTACCACGCGTGCGCGCTGATCCGGCTGCTAACAAAGCCCGAAAGG
AAGCTGAGTTGGCTGCTGCCACCGCTGAGCAATAACTAGCATAACCCCTTGGGGCCTCTAAACGGGTCTT
GAGGGGTTTTTTGCTGAAAGGAGGAACTATATCCGGATATCCACAGGACGGGTGTGGTCGCCATGATCGC
GTAGTCGATAGTGGCTCCAAGTAGCGAAGCGAGCAGGACTGGGCGGCGGCCAAAGCGGTCGGACAGTGCT
CCGAGAACGGGTGCGCATAGAAATTGCATCAACGCATATAGCGCTAGCAGCACGCCATAGTGACTGGCGA
TGCTGTCGGAATGGACGATATCCCGCAAGAGGCCCGGCAGTACCGGCATAACCAAGCCTATGCCTACAGC
ATCCAGGGTGACGGTGCCGAGGATGACGATGAGCGCATTGTTAGATTTCATACACGGTGCCTGACTGCGT
TAGCAATTTAACTGTGATAAACTACCGCATTAAAGCTTATCGATGATAAGCTGTCAAACATGAGAA
Features (pLannotate 1.2.2; 17 found; start..end, strand, type, name):
    104..208     +  promoter       AmpR promoter: bla
    209..1069    +  CDS            AmpR: β-lactamase; bla; confers resistance to ampicillin, carbenicillin, and related antibiotics
   1240..1828    +  rep_origin     ori: high-copy-number ColE1/pMB1/pBR322/pUC origin of replication
   2014..2156    -  misc_feature   bom: basis of mobility region from pBR322
   2258..2449    -  CDS            rop: Rop protein, which maintains plasmids at low copy number; rop
   2466..2846    +  CDS            YPB1_ECOLX: Protein predicted: Swiss-Prot protein existence level 4. From Escherichia coli.
   3088..3988    -  CDS            TcR (fragment): tetracycline efflux protein; tet; confers resistance to tetracycline
   4010..4028    +  promoter       T7 promoter: promoter for bacteriophage T7 RNA polymerase
   4117..4139    +  RBS            RBS: efficient ribosome binding site from bacteriophage T7 gene 10 (Olins and Rangwala, 1989)
   4159..4188    +  CDS            10xHis: 10xHis affinity tag
   4198..5298    +  CDS            MBP: maltose binding protein from E. coli; malE (mutated); This version of the gene does not encode a signal sequence, so MBP will remain in the cytosol.
   5353..5369    +  CDS            TEV site (fragment): tobacco etch virus (TEV) protease recognition and cleavage site
   5380..9483    +  CDS            cas9: CAS9_STRP1 - Also known as csn1 From Streptococcus pyogenes serotype M1.
   9569..9618    +  CDS            SET1 (fragment): solubility-enhancement tag derived from T7 phage gene 10B
   9626..9673    +  terminator     T7 terminator: transcription terminator for bacteriophage T7 RNA polymerase
   9699..9991    -  CDS            TcR (fragment): tetracycline efflux protein; tet; confers resistance to tetracycline
  10039..10067   -  promoter       tet promoter: E. coli promoter for tetracycline efflux protein gene
