>Addgene plasmid #101199 | pSHS207 - Bacterial expression plasmid for WT SpCas9 | addgene full sequence | sequence record 198023 | Addgene NGS Result
GCGGTCCTCGCCGAAAATGACCCAGAGCGCTGCCGGCACCTGTCCTACGAGTTGCATGATAAAGAAGACA
GTCATAAGTGCGGCGACGATAGTCATGCCCCGCGCCCACCGGAAGGAGCTGACTGGGTTGAAGGCTCTCA
AGGGCATCGGTCGACGCTCTCCCTTATGCGACTCCTGCATTAGGAAGCAGCCCAGTAGTAGGTTGAGGCC
GTTGAGCACCGCCGCCGCAAGGAATGGTGCATGCAAGGAGATGGCGCCCAACAGTCCCCCGGCCACGGGG
CCTGCCACCATACCCACGCCGAAACAAGCGCTCATGAGCCCGAAGTGGCGAGCCCGATCTTCCCCATCGG
TGATGTCGGCGATATAGGCGCCAGCAACCGCACCTGTGGCGCCGGTGATGCCGGCCACGATGCGTCCGGC
GTAGAGGATCGAGATCTCGATCCCGCGAAATTAATACGACTCACTATAGGGAGACCACAACGGTTTCCCT
CTAGTGCCGGCTCCGGAGAGCTCTTTAATTAAGCGGCCGCCCTGCAGGACTCGAGTTCTAGAAATAATTT
TGTTTAACTTTAAGAAGGAGATATACATATGAAATCTTCTCACCATCACCATCACCATCACCATCACCAT
GGTTCTTCTATGAAAATCGAAGAAGGTAAACTGGTAATCTGGATTAACGGCGATAAAGGCTATAACGGTC
TCGCTGAAGTCGGTAAGAAATTCGAGAAAGATACCGGAATTAAAGTCACCGTTGAGCATCCGGATAAACT
GGAAGAGAAATTCCCACAGGTTGCGGCAACTGGCGATGGCCCTGACATTATCTTCTGGGCACACGACCGC
TTTGGTGGCTACGCTCAATCTGGCCTGTTGGCTGAAATCACCCCGGACAAAGCGTTCCAGGACAAGCTGT
ATCCGTTTACCTGGGATGCCGTACGTTACAACGGCAAGCTGATTGCTTACCCGATCGCTGTTGAAGCGTT
ATCGCTGATTTATAACAAAGATCTGCTGCCGAACCCGCCAAAAACCTGGGAAGAGATCCCGGCGCTGGAT
AAAGAACTGAAAGCGAAAGGTAAGAGCGCGCTGATGTTCAACCTGCAAGAACCGTACTTCACCTGGCCGC
TGATTGCTGCTGACGGGGGTTATGCGTTCAAGTATGAAAACGGCAAGTACGACATTAAAGACGTGGGCGT
GGATAACGCTGGCGCGAAAGCGGGTCTGACCTTCCTGGTTGACCTGATTAAAAACAAACACATGAATGCA
GACACCGATTACTCCATCGCAGAAGCTGCCTTTAATAAAGGCGAAACAGCGATGACCATCAACGGCCCGT
GGGCATGGTCCAACATCGACACCAGCAAAGTGAATTATGGTGTAACGGTACTGCCGACCTTCAAGGGTCA
ACCATCCAAACCGTTCGTTGGCGTGCTGAGCGCAGGTATTAACGCCGCCAGTCCGAACAAAGAGCTGGCA
AAAGAGTTCCTCGAAAACTATCTGCTGACTGATGAAGGTCTGGAAGCGGTTAATAAAGACAAACCGCTGG
GTGCCGTAGCGCTGAAGTCTTACGAGGAAGAGTTGGCGAAAGATCCACGTATTGCCGCCACTATGGAAAA
CGCCCAGAAAGGTGAAATCATGCCGAACATCCCGCAGATGTCCGCTTTCTGGTATGCCGTGCGTACTGCG
GTGATCAACGCCGCCAGCGGTCGTCAGACTGTCGATGAAGCCCTGAAAGACGCGCAGACTAATTCGAGCT
CGAACAACAACAACAATAACAATAACAACAACCTCGGGATCGAGGAAAACCTGTACTTCCAATCCAATGC
AATGGATAAGAAATACTCAATAGGCTTAGATATCGGCACAAATAGCGTCGGATGGGCGGTGATCACTGAT
GAATATAAGGTTCCGTCTAAAAAGTTCAAGGTTCTGGGAAATACAGACCGCCACAGTATCAAAAAAAATC
TTATAGGGGCTCTTTTATTTGACAGTGGAGAGACAGCGGAAGCGACTCGTCTCAAACGGACAGCTCGTAG
AAGGTATACACGTCGGAAGAATCGTATTTGTTATCTACAGGAGATTTTTTCAAATGAGATGGCGAAAGTA
GATGATAGTTTCTTTCATCGACTTGAAGAGTCTTTTTTGGTGGAAGAAGACAAGAAGCATGAACGTCATC
CTATTTTTGGAAATATAGTAGATGAAGTTGCTTATCATGAGAAATATCCAACTATCTATCATCTGCGAAA
AAAATTGGTAGATTCTACTGATAAAGCGGATTTGCGCTTAATCTATTTGGCCTTAGCGCATATGATTAAG
TTTCGTGGTCATTTTTTGATTGAGGGAGATTTAAATCCTGATAATAGTGATGTGGACAAACTATTTATCC
AGTTGGTACAAACCTACAATCAATTATTTGAAGAAAACCCTATTAACGCAAGTGGAGTAGATGCTAAAGC
GATTCTTTCTGCACGATTGAGTAAATCAAGACGATTAGAAAATCTCATTGCTCAGCTCCCCGGTGAGAAG
AAAAATGGCTTATTTGGGAATCTCATTGCTTTGTCATTGGGTTTGACCCCTAATTTTAAATCAAATTTTG
ATTTGGCAGAAGATGCTAAATTACAGCTTTCAAAAGATACTTACGATGATGATTTAGATAATTTATTGGC
GCAAATTGGAGATCAATATGCTGATTTGTTTTTGGCAGCTAAGAATTTATCAGATGCTATTTTACTTTCA
GATATCCTAAGAGTAAATACTGAAATAACTAAGGCTCCCCTATCAGCTTCAATGATTAAACGCTACGATG
AACATCATCAAGACTTGACTCTTTTAAAAGCTTTAGTTCGACAACAACTTCCAGAAAAGTATAAAGAAAT
CTTTTTTGATCAATCAAAAAACGGATATGCAGGTTATATTGATGGGGGAGCTAGCCAAGAAGAATTTTAT
AAATTTATCAAACCAATTTTAGAAAAAATGGATGGTACTGAGGAATTATTGGTGAAACTAAATCGTGAAG
ATTTGCTGCGCAAGCAACGGACCTTTGACAACGGCTCTATTCCCCATCAAATTCACTTGGGTGAGCTGCA
TGCTATTTTGAGAAGACAAGAAGACTTTTATCCATTTTTAAAAGACAATCGTGAGAAGATTGAAAAAATC
TTGACTTTTCGAATTCCTTATTATGTTGGTCCATTGGCGCGTGGCAATAGTCGTTTTGCATGGATGACTC
GGAAGTCTGAAGAAACAATTACCCCATGGAATTTTGAAGAAGTTGTCGATAAAGGTGCTTCAGCTCAATC
ATTTATTGAACGCATGACAAACTTTGATAAAAATCTTCCAAATGAAAAAGTACTACCAAAACATAGTTTG
CTTTATGAGTATTTTACGGTTTATAACGAATTGACAAAGGTCAAATATGTTACTGAAGGAATGCGAAAAC
CAGCATTTCTTTCAGGTGAACAGAAGAAAGCCATTGTTGATTTACTCTTCAAAACAAATCGAAAAGTAAC
CGTTAAGCAATTAAAAGAAGATTATTTCAAAAAAATAGAATGTTTTGATAGTGTTGAAATTTCAGGAGTT
GAAGATAGATTTAATGCTTCATTAGGTACCTACCATGATTTGCTAAAAATTATTAAAGATAAAGATTTTT
TGGATAATGAAGAAAATGAAGATATCTTAGAGGATATTGTTTTAACATTGACCTTATTTGAAGATAGGGA
GATGATTGAGGAAAGACTTAAAACATATGCTCACCTCTTTGATGATAAGGTGATGAAACAGCTTAAACGT
CGCCGTTATACTGGTTGGGGACGTTTGTCTCGAAAATTGATTAATGGTATTAGGGATAAGCAATCTGGCA
AAACAATATTAGATTTTTTGAAATCAGATGGTTTTGCCAATCGCAATTTTATGCAGCTGATCCATGATGA
TAGTTTGACATTTAAAGAAGACATTCAAAAAGCACAAGTGTCTGGACAAGGCGATAGTTTACATGAACAT
ATTGCAAATTTAGCTGGTAGCCCTGCTATTAAAAAAGGTATTTTACAGACTGTAAAAGTTGTTGATGAAT
TGGTCAAAGTAATGGGGCGGCATAAGCCAGAAAATATCGTTATTGAAATGGCACGTGAAAATCAGACAAC
TCAAAAGGGCCAGAAAAATTCGCGAGAGCGTATGAAACGAATCGAAGAAGGTATCAAAGAATTAGGAAGT
CAGATTCTTAAAGAGCATCCTGTTGAAAATACTCAATTGCAAAATGAAAAGCTCTATCTCTATTATCTCC
AAAATGGAAGAGACATGTATGTGGACCAAGAATTAGATATTAATCGTTTAAGTGATTATGATGTCGATCA
CATTGTTCCACAAAGTTTCCTTAAAGACGATTCAATAGACAATAAGGTCTTAACGCGTTCTGATAAAAAT
CGTGGTAAATCGGATAACGTTCCAAGTGAAGAAGTAGTCAAAAAGATGAAAAACTATTGGAGACAACTTC
TAAACGCCAAGTTAATCACTCAACGTAAGTTTGATAATTTAACGAAAGCTGAACGTGGAGGTTTGAGTGA
ACTTGATAAAGCTGGTTTTATCAAACGCCAATTGGTTGAAACTCGCCAAATCACTAAGCATGTGGCACAA
ATTTTGGATAGTCGCATGAATACTAAATACGATGAAAATGATAAACTTATTCGAGAGGTTAAAGTGATTA
CCTTAAAATCTAAATTAGTTTCTGACTTCCGAAAAGATTTCCAATTCTATAAAGTACGTGAGATTAACAA
TTACCATCATGCCCATGATGCGTATCTAAATGCCGTCGTTGGAACTGCTTTGATTAAGAAATATCCAAAA
CTTGAATCGGAGTTTGTCTATGGTGATTATAAAGTTTATGATGTTCGTAAAATGATTGCTAAGTCTGAGC
AAGAAATAGGCAAAGCAACCGCAAAATATTTCTTTTACTCTAATATCATGAACTTCTTCAAAACAGAAAT
TACACTTGCAAATGGAGAGATTCGCAAACGCCCTCTAATCGAAACTAATGGGGAAACTGGAGAAATTGTC
TGGGATAAAGGGCGAGATTTTGCCACAGTGCGCAAAGTATTGTCCATGCCCCAAGTCAATATTGTCAAGA
AAACAGAAGTACAGACAGGCGGATTCTCCAAGGAGTCAATTTTACCAAAAAGAAATTCGGACAAGCTTAT
TGCTCGTAAAAAAGACTGGGATCCAAAAAAATATGGTGGTTTTGATAGTCCAACGGTAGCTTATTCAGTC
CTAGTGGTTGCTAAGGTGGAAAAAGGGAAATCGAAGAAGTTAAAATCCGTTAAAGAGTTACTAGGGATCA
CAATTATGGAAAGAAGTTCCTTTGAAAAAAATCCGATTGACTTTTTAGAAGCTAAAGGATATAAGGAAGT
TAAAAAAGACTTAATCATTAAACTACCTAAATATAGTCTTTTTGAGTTAGAAAACGGTCGTAAACGGATG
CTGGCTAGTGCCGGAGAATTACAAAAAGGAAATGAGCTGGCTCTGCCAAGCAAATATGTGAATTTTTTAT
ATTTAGCTAGTCATTATGAAAAGTTGAAGGGTAGTCCAGAAGATAACGAACAAAAACAATTGTTTGTGGA
GCAGCATAAGCATTATTTAGATGAGATTATTGAGCAAATCAGTGAATTTTCTAAGCGTGTTATTTTAGCA
GATGCCAATTTAGATAAAGTTCTTAGTGCATATAACAAACATAGAGACAAACCAATACGTGAACAAGCAG
AAAATATTATTCATTTATTTACGTTGACGAATCTTGGAGCTCCCGCTGCTTTTAAATATTTTGATACAAC
AATTGATCGTAAACGATATACGTCTACAAAAGAAGTTTTAGATGCCACTCTTATCCATCAATCCATCACT
GGTCTTTATGAAACACGCATTGATTTGAGTCAGCTAGGAGGTGACTAATAACATTGGAAGTGGATAACGG
ATCCGCGATCGCGGCGCGCCACCTGGTGGCCGGCCGGTACCACGCGTGCGCGCTGATCCGGCTGCTAACA
AAGCCCGAAAGGAAGCTGAGTTGGCTGCTGCCACCGCTGAGCAATAACTAGCATAACCCCTTGGGGCCTC
TAAACGGGTCTTGAGGGGTTTTTTGCTGAAAGGAGGAACTATATCCGGATATCCACAGGACGGGTGTGGT
CGCCATGATCGCGTAGTCGATAGTGGCTCCAAGTAGCGAAGCGAGCAGGACTGGGCGGCGGCCAAAGCGG
TCGGACAGTGCTCCGAGAACGGGTGCGCATAGAAATTGCATCAACGCATATAGCGCTAGCAGCACGCCAT
AGTGACTGGCGATGCTGTCGGAATGGACGATATCCCGCAAGAGGCCCGGCAGTACCGGCATAACCAAGCC
TATGCCTACAGCATCCAGGGTGACGGTGCCGAGGATGACGATGAGCGCATTGTTAGATTTCATACACGGT
GCCTGACTGCGTTAGCAATTTAACTGTGATAAACTACCGCATTAAAGCTTATCGATGATAAGCTGTCAAA
CATGAGAATTCTTGAAGACGAAAGGGCCTCGTGATACGCCTATTTTTATAGGTTAATGTCATGATAATAA
TGGTTTCTTAGACGTCAGGTGGCACTTTTCGGGGAAATGTGCGCGGAACCCCTATTTGTTTATTTTTCTA
AATACATTCAAATATGTATCCGCTCATGAGACAATAACCCTGATAAATGCTTCAATAACATTGAAAAAGG
AAGAGTATGAGTATTCAACATTTCCGTGTCGCCCTTATTCCCTTTTTTGCGGCATTTTGCCTTCCTGTTT
TTGCTCACCCAGAAACGCTGGTGAAAGTAAAAGATGCTGAAGATCAGTTGGGTGCACGAGTGGGTTACAT
CGAACTGGATCTCAACAGCGGTAAGATCCTTGAGAGTTTTCGCCCCGAAGAACGTTTTCCAATGATGAGC
ACTTTTAAAGTTCTGCTATGTGGCGCGGTATTATCCCGTGTTGACGCCGGGCAAGAGCAACTCGGTCGCC
GCATACACTATTCTCAGAATGACTTGGTTGAGTACTCACCAGTCACAGAAAAGCATCTTACGGATGGCAT
GACAGTAAGAGAATTATGCAGTGCTGCCATAACCATGAGTGATAACACTGCGGCCAACTTACTTCTGACA
ACGATCGGAGGACCGAAGGAGCTAACCGCTTTTTTGCACAACATGGGGGATCATGTAACTCGCCTTGATC
GTTGGGAACCGGAGCTGAATGAAGCCATACCAAACGACGAGCGTGACACCACGATGCCTGCAGCAATGGC
AACAACGTTGCGCAAACTATTAACTGGCGAACTACTTACTCTAGCTTCCCGGCAACAATTAATAGACTGG
ATGGAGGCGGATAAAGTTGCAGGACCACTTCTGCGCTCGGCCCTTCCGGCTGGCTGGTTTATTGCTGATA
AATCTGGAGCCGGTGAGCGTGGGTCTCGCGGTATCATTGCAGCACTGGGGCCAGATGGTAAGCCCTCCCG
TATCGTAGTTATCTACACGACGGGGAGTCAGGCAACTATGGATGAACGAAATAGACAGATCGCTGAGATA
GGTGCCTCACTGATTAAGCATTGGTAACTGTCAGACCAAGTTTACTCATATATACTTTAGATTGATTTAA
AACTTCATTTTTAATTTAAAAGGATCTAGGTGAAGATCCTTTTTGATAATCTCATGACCAAAATCCCTTA
ACGTGAGTTTTCGTTCCACTGAGCGTCAGACCCCGTAGAAAAGATCAAAGGATCTTCTTGAGATCCTTTT
TTTCTGCGCGTAATCTGCTGCTTGCAAACAAAAAAACCACCGCTACCAGCGGTGGTTTGTTTGCCGGATC
AAGAGCTACCAACTCTTTTTCCGAAGGTAACTGGCTTCAGCAGAGCGCAGATACCAAATACTGTCCTTCT
AGTGTAGCCGTAGTTAGGCCACCACTTCAAGAACTCTGTAGCACCGCCTACATACCTCGCTCTGCTAATC
CTGTTACCAGTGGCTGCTGCCAGTGGCGATAAGTCGTGTCTTACCGGGTTGGACTCAAGACGATAGTTAC
CGGATAAGGCGCAGCGGTCGGGCTGAACGGGGGGTTCGTGCACACAGCCCAGCTTGGAGCGAACGACCTA
CACCGAACTGAGATACCTACAGCGTGAGCTATGAGAAAGCGCCACGCTTCCCGAAGGGAGAAAGGCGGAC
AGGTATCCGGTAAGCGGCAGGGTCGGAACAGGAGAGCGCACGAGGGAGCTTCCAGGGGGAAACGCCTGGT
ATCTTTATAGTCCTGTCGGGTTTCGCCACCTCTGACTTGAGCGTCGATTTTTGTGATGCTCGTCAGGGGG
GCGGAGCCTATGGAAAAACGCCAGCAACGCGGCCTTTTTACGGTTCCTGGCCTTTTGCTGGCCTTTTGCT
CACATGTTCTTTCCTGCGTTATCCCCTGATTCTGTGGATAACCGTATTACCGCCTTTGAGTGAGCTGATA
CCGCTCGCCGCAGCCGAACGACCGAGCGCAGCGAGTCAGTGAGCGAGGAAGCGGAAGAGCGCCTGATGCG
GTATTTTCTCCTTACGCATCTGTGCGGTATTTCACACCGCAATGGTGCACTCTCAGTACAATCTGCTCTG
ATGCCGCATAGTTAAGCCAGTATACACTCCGCTATCGCTACGTGACTGGGTCATGGCTGCGCCCCGACAC
CCGCCAACACCCGCTGACGCGCCCTGACGGGCTTGTCTGCTCCCGGCATCCGCTTACAGACAAGCTGTGA
CCGTCTCCGGGAGCTGCATGTGTCAGAGGTTTTCACCGTCATCACCGAAACGCGCGAGGCAGCTGCGGTA
AAGCTCATCAGCGTGGTCGTGAAGCGATTCACAGATGTCTGCCTGTTCATCCGCGTCCAGCTCGTTGAGT
TTCTCCAGAAGCGTTAATGTCTGGCTTCTGATAAAGCGGGCCATGTTAAGGGCGGTTTTTTCCTGTTTGG
TCACTGATGCCTCCGTGTAAGGGGGATTTCTGTTCATGGGGGTAATGATACCGATGAAACGAGAGAGGAT
GCTCACGATACGGGTTACTGATGATGAACATGCCCGGTTACTGGAACGTTGTGAGGGTAAACAACTGGCG
GTATGGATGCGGCGGGACCAGAGAAAAATCACTCAGGGTCAATGCCAGCGCTTCGTTAATACAGATGTAG
GTGTTCCACAGGGTAGCCAGCAGCATCCTGCGATGCAGATCCGGAACATAATGGTGCAGGGCGCTGACTT
CCGCGTTTCCAGACTTTACGAAACACGGAAACCGAAGACCATTCATGTTGTTGCTCAGGTCGCAGACGTT
TTGCAGCAGCAGTCGCTTCACGTTCGCTCGCGTATCGGTGATTCATTCTGCTAACCAGTAAGGCAACCCC
GCCAGCCTAGCCGGGTCCTCAACGACAGGAGCACGATCATGCGCACCCGTGGCCAGGACCCAACGCTGCC
CGAGATGCGCCGCGTGCGGCTGCTGGAGATGGCGGACGCGATGGATATGTTCTGCCAAGGGTTGGTTTGC
GCATTCACAGTTCTCCGCAAGAATTGATTGGCTCCAATTCTTGGAGTGGTGAATCCGTTAGCGAGGTGCC
GCCGGCTTCCATTCAGGTCGAGGTGGCCCGGCTCCATGCACCGCGACGCAACGCGGGGAGGCAGACAAGG
TATAGGGCGGCGCCTACAATCCATGCCAACCCGTTCCATGTGCTCGCCGAGGCGGCATAAATCGCCGTGA
CGATCAGCGGTCCAATGATCGAAGTTAGGCTGGTAAGAGCCGCGAGCGATCCTTGAAGCTGTCCCTGATG
GTCGTCATCTACCTGCCTGGACAGCATGGCCTGCAACGCGGGCATCCCGATGCCGCCGGAAGCGAGAAGA
ATCATAATGGGGAAGGCCATCCAGCCTCGCGTCGCGAACGCCAGCAAGACGTAGCCCAGCGCGTCGGCCG
CCATGCCGGCGATAATGGCCTGCTTCTCGCCGAAACGTTTGGTGGCGGGACCAGTGACGAAGGCTTGAGC
GAGGGCGTGCAAGATTCCGAATACCGCAAGCGACAGGCCGATCATCGTCGCGCTCCAGCGAAA
Features (pLannotate 1.2.2; 17 found; start..end, strand, type, name):
    452..470     +  promoter       T7 promoter: promoter for bacteriophage T7 RNA polymerase
    559..581     +  RBS            RBS: efficient ribosome binding site from bacteriophage T7 gene 10 (Olins and Rangwala, 1989)
    601..630     +  CDS            10xHis: 10xHis affinity tag
    640..1740    +  CDS            MBP: maltose binding protein from E. coli; malE (mutated); This version of the gene does not encode a signal sequence, so MBP will remain in the cytosol.
   1795..1811    +  CDS            TEV site (fragment): tobacco etch virus (TEV) protease recognition and cleavage site
   1822..5925    +  CDS            cas9: CAS9_STRP1 - Also known as csn1 From Streptococcus pyogenes serotype M1.
   6011..6060    +  CDS            SET1 (fragment): solubility-enhancement tag derived from T7 phage gene 10B
   6068..6115    +  terminator     T7 terminator: transcription terminator for bacteriophage T7 RNA polymerase
   6141..6433    -  CDS            TcR (fragment): tetracycline efflux protein; tet; confers resistance to tetracycline
   6481..6509    -  promoter       tet promoter: E. coli promoter for tetracycline efflux protein gene
   6622..6726    +  promoter       AmpR promoter: bla
   6727..7587    +  CDS            AmpR: β-lactamase; bla; confers resistance to ampicillin, carbenicillin, and related antibiotics
   7758..8346    +  rep_origin     ori: high-copy-number ColE1/pMB1/pBR322/pUC origin of replication
   8532..8671    -  misc_feature   bom: basis of mobility region from pBR322
   8773..8964    -  CDS            rop: Rop protein, which maintains plasmids at low copy number; rop
   8981..9361    +  CDS            YPB1_ECOLX: Protein predicted: Swiss-Prot protein existence level 4. From Escherichia coli.
   9603..430     -  CDS            TcR (fragment) (across the origin): tetracycline efflux protein; tet; confers resistance to tetracycline
