[The description below was written by a language model from this plasmid's Addgene catalogue record and pLannotate feature annotations shown in this document.]
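Description:
pSHS207 is a bacterial expression plasmid of about 10 kb, built on the pCT10 backbone, for producing wild-type Streptococcus pyogenes Cas9 (SpCas9) in E. coli. The backbone has pBR322-type architecture: a ColE1/pMB1-family origin of replication accompanied by the bom mobility region and the rop gene, plus a β-lactamase (AmpR) cassette with its own promoter for ampicillin selection. The catalogue lists the plasmid as high copy, although rop normally moderates copy number. The tetracycline resistance gene survives only as two fragments flanking the expression cassette, along with the tet promoter. This indicates that the cassette interrupts that gene, so tetracycline resistance should not be functional.

The payload is a single open reading frame driven by a T7 promoter and the efficient ribosome binding site from phage T7 gene 10, and ended by the T7 terminator. Expression therefore needs a host that supplies T7 RNA polymerase. The record names only DH5alpha, a propagation strain, and no lac operator or lacI was annotated. The encoded protein starts with a 10xHis tag, followed by a cytosolic maltose binding protein lacking its signal sequence, a TEV protease site and then full-length Cas9. The His tag allows affinity purification, MBP aids solubility, and TEV cleavage removes both to release Cas9. A short fragment annotated as SET1 just upstream of the terminator is most likely residual T7 gene 10-derived vector sequence rather than a deliberate tag.

The depositor sequence and the repository's sequencing result show the same features in the same order and differ by only three nucleotides in length. The associated work examined Cas9 targeting accuracy and proofreading, which fits use of this plasmid to make purified wild-type protein for biochemical study, presumably as a reference for comparison with variants.
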