Addgene plasmid #101199: pSHS207 - Bacterial expression plasmid for WT SpCas9
Purpose: Bacterial expression plasmid for WT SpCas9
Depositing lab: Jennifer Doudna & Keith Joung. Depositing organization: University of California, Berkeley. Publication: Enhanced proofreading governs CRISPR-Cas9 targeting accuracy. Chen JS, Dagdas YS, Kleinstiver BP, Welch MM, Sousa AA, Harrington LB, Sternberg SH, Joung JK, Yildiz A, Doudna JA. Nature. 2017 Sep 20. doi: 10.1038/nature24268. PubMed 28931002.
Backbone
  Vector backbone: pCT10
  Backbone manufacturer: Doudna lab
  Vector type: Bacterial Expression
Growth in bacteria
  Bacterial resistance: Ampicillin, 100 μg/mL
  Growth temperature: 37°C
  Growth strain: DH5alpha
  Copy number: High Copy
Gene/Insert
  Gene/Insert name: SpCas9 (alt name: Streptococcus pyogenes Cas9)
  Species: Streptococcus pyogenes
  Promoter: T7
  Tag / fusion protein: 10x His (N terminal on backbone); MBP (N terminal on backbone); TEV site (N terminal on backbone)
  Cloning method: Gibson Cloning
  Sequencing primers: 5′ T7; 3′ T7-term
Terms and licenses: Academic/Nonprofit Terms; Industry Terms: Not Available to Industry
Depositor comments: Please visit https://www.biorxiv.org/content/early/2017/08/12/160036 for bioRxiv preprint.
How to cite: pSHS207 - Bacterial expression plasmid for WT SpCas9 was a gift from Jennifer Doudna & Keith Joung (Addgene plasmid # 101199 ; http://n2t.net/addgene:101199 ; RRID:Addgene_101199)
